>Addgene plasmid #52376 | pBRPy CAGGS-Mbd3-IRES-PURO | depositor full sequence | sequence record 97397 | pBRPy CAGGS-Mbd3-IRES-PURO sequence 8168 bps
GACCGCTTTGGAAAAACAAAGACTGTATTTCCTGGAAATTAATGTTTATTCAATAAACTGTGTATTCAGC
TATATTCACATAGTGGTGAGGCTGAAATGAGGCGGGAAGAGGCGGTTGGGGCTTAATTATATCAATTTGG
GTGGCCCCACAGCGCCTCCAAGGCGCCAGTCCTGTTTTGACAAGTTGCCTCTGGAAGCCTCTCTTCTTTT
TCTCCAGAGTAAGCGGAGGCCAGGGGCCCCCGGCCTCTGCTTAATACTAAAAAAAACAGCTGTTGTCATA
GTAATGATTGGGTGGAAACATTCCAGGCCTGGGTGGAGAGGCTTTTTGCTTCCTCTTGCAAAACCACACT
GACATTCCAGGCCTGGGTGGAGAGGCTTTTTGCTTCCTCTTGCAAAACCACACTGCCCTCTGGAGGGCAG
TTGCCTAGCAACTAATTAAAAGAGGATGTCGCACGGCCAGCTGCGGTCAGTTAGTCACTTCCTGCTTAAC
TGACTTGACATTTTCTATTTTAAGAGTCGGGAGGAAAATTACTGTGTTGGAGGCCCTCCGCCATCTTCTG
AAGCTGAATCGAATTAACTTGTTTATTGCAGCTTATAATGGTTACAAATAAAGCAATAGCATCACAAATT
TCACAAATAAAGCATTTTTTTCACTGCATTCTAGTTGTGGTTTGTCCAAACTCATCAATGTATCTTATCA
TGTCTGGATCTGATATCATCGTCGACATTGATTATTGACTAGCTAGTTATTAATAGTAATCAATTACGGG
GTCATTAGTTCATAGCCCATATATGGAGTTCCGCGTTACATAACTTACGGTAAATGGCCCGCCTGGCTGA
CCGCCCAACGACCCCCGCCCATTGACGTCAATAATGACGTATGTTCCCATAGTAACGCCAATAGGGACTT
TCCATTGACGTCAATGGGTGGAGTATTTACGGTAAACTGCCCACTTGGCAGTACATCAAGTGTATCATAT
GCCAAGTACGCCCCCTATTGACGTCAATGACGGTAAATGGCCCGCCTGGCATTATGCCCAGTACATGACC
TTATGGGACTTTCCTACTTGGCAGTACATCTACGTATTAGTCATCGCTATTACCATGATGGTCGAGGTGA
GCCCCACGTTCTGCTTCACTCTCCCCATCTCCCCCCCCTCCCCACCCCCAATTTTGTATTTATTTATTTT
TTAATTATTTTGTGCAGCGATGGGGGCGGGGGGGGGGGGGGGGCGCGCGCCAGGCGGGGCGGGGCGGGGC
GAGGGGCGGGGCGGGGCGAGGCGGAGAGGTGCGGCGGCAGCCAATCAGAGCGGCGCGCTCCGAAAGTTTC
CTTTTATGGCGAGGCGGCGGCGGCGGCGGCCCTATAAAAAGCGAAGCGCGCGGCGGGCGGGAGTCGCTGC
GCGCTGCCTTCGCCCCGTGCCCCGCTCCGCCGCCGCCTCGCGCCGCCCGCCCCGGCTCTGACTGACCGCG
TTACTCCCACAGGTGAGCGGGCGGGACGGCCCTTCTCCTCCGGGCTGTAATTAGCGCTTGGTTTAATGAC
GGCTTGTTTCTTTTCTGTGGCTGCGTGAAAGCCTTGAGGGGCTCCGGGAGGGCCCTTTGTGCGGGGGGAG
CGGCTCGGGGGGTGCGTGCGTGTGTGTGTGCGTGGGGAGCGCCGCGTGCGGCTCCGCGCTGCCCGGCGGC
TGTGAGCGCTGCGGGCGCGGCGCGGGGCTTTGTGCGCTCCGCAGTGTGCGCGAGGGGAGCGCGGCCGGGG
GCGGTGCCCCGCGGTGCGGGGGGGGCTGCGAGGGGAACAAAGGCTGCGTGCGGGGTGTGTGCGTGGGGGG
GTGAGCAGGGGGTGTGGGCGCGTCGGTCGGGCTGCAACCCCCCCTGCACCCCCCTCCCCGAGTTGCTGAG
CACGGCCCGGCTTCGGGTGCGGGGCTCCGTACGGGGCGTGGCGCGGGGCTCGCCGTGCCGGGCGGGGGGT
GGCGGCAGGTGGGGGTGCCGGGCGGGGCGGGGCCGCCTCGGGCCGGGGAGGGCTCGGGGGAGGGGCGCGG
CGGCCCCCGGAGCGCCGGCGGCTGTCGAGGCGCGGCGAGCCGCAGCCATTGCCTTTTATGGTAATCGTGC
GAGAGGGCGCAGGGACTTCCTTTGTCCCAAATCTGTGCGGAGCCGAAATCTGGGAGGCGCCGCCGCACCC
CCTCTAGCGGGCGCGGGGCGAAGCGGTGCGGCGCCGGCAGGAAGGAAATGGGCGGGGAGGGCCTTCGTGC
GTCGCCGCGCCGCCGTCCCCTTCTCCCTCTCCAGCCTCGGGGCTGTCCGCGGGGGGACGGCTGCCTTCGG
GGGGGACGGGGCAGGGCGGGGTTCGGCTTCTGGCGTGTGACCGGCGGCTCTAGAGCCTCTGCTAACCATG
TTCATGCCTTCTTCTTTTTCCTACAGCTCCTGGGCAACGTGCTGGTTATTGTGCTGTCTCATCATTTTGG
CAAAGAATTCATGGACTACAAGGACGACGACAAGGACTACAAGGACGACGACAAGGGCAGCGGAATGGAG
CGGAAGAGGTGGGAGTGCCCGGCGCTCCCGCAGGGCTGGGAAAGGGAAGAAGTGCCCAGGAGGTCGGGGC
TGTCGGCCGGCCACAGGGATGTCTTTTACTATAGCCCCAGCGGGAAGAAGTTCCGCAGCAAGCCACAACT
GGCACGTTACCTGGGCGGATCCATGGACCTCAGCACCTTCGACTTCCGCACCGGAAAGATGTTGATGAAC
AAGATGAATAAGAGTCGCCAGCGTGTGCGCTATGATTCTTCCAACCAGGTCAAGGGCAAGCCTGACCTGA
ACACCGCGCTGCCTGTACGGCAGACTGCATCCATCTTCAAGCAACCGGTGACCAAGATCACCAACCACCC
CAGCAACAAGGTCAAGAGCGACCCGCAGAAGGCAGTGGACCAGCCGAGGCAGCTTTTCTGGGAGAAGAAG
CTAAGTGGATTGAGTGCCTTTGACATTGCAGAAGAACTGGTCAGGACCATGGACTTGCCCAAGGGCCTGC
AGGGAGTGGGCCCTGGCTGTACAGATGAGACGCTGCTGTCAGCCATTGCGAGTGCTCTACACACCAGCAC
CCTGCCCATTACAGGCCAGCTCTCTGCAGCCGTGGAGAAGAACCCTGGTGTGTGGCTGAACACTGCACAG
CCACTGTGCAAAGCCTTCATGGTGACAGATGACGACATCAGGAAGCAGGAGGAGCTGGTACAGCAGGTAC
GGAAGCGCCTGGAGGAGGCACTGATGGCCGACATGCTAGCTCATGTGGAGGAGCTTGCCCGAGACGGGGA
GGCACCACTGGACAAGGCCTGTGCAGAGGAGGAAGAGGAGGAGGAAGAGGAGGAGGAAGAGCCGGAGCCA
GAGCGAGTGTAGGAATTCCGCCCCCCCCCCCTCTCCCTCCCCCCCCCCTAACGTTACTGGCCGAAGCCGC
TTGGAATAAGGCCGGTGTGCGTTTGTCTATATGTTATTTTCCACCATATTGCCGTCTTTTGGCAATGTGA
GGGCCCGGAAACCTGGCCCTGTCTTCTTGACGAGCATTCCTAGGGGTCTTTCCCCTCTCGCCAAAGGAAT
GCAAGGTCTGTTGAATGTCGTGAAGGAAGCAGTTCCTCTGGAAGCTTCTTGAAGACAAACAACGTCTGTA
GCGACCCTTTGCAGGCAGCGGAACCCCCCACCTGGCGACAGGTGCCTCTGCGGCCAAAAGCCACGTGTAT
AAGATACACCTGCAAAGGCGGCACAACCCCAGTGCCACGTTGTGAGTTGGATAGTTGTGGAAAGAGTCAA
ATGGCTCTCCTCAAGCGTATTCAACAAGGGGCTGAAGGATGCCCAGAAGGTACCCCATTGTATGGGATCT
GATCTGGGGCCTCGGTGCACATGCTTTACATGTGTTTAGTCGAGGTTAAAAAAACGTCTAGGCCCCCCGA
ACCACGGGGACGTGGTTTTCCTTTGAAAAACACGATGATAATATGGCCACAACCATGACCGAGTACAAGC
CCACGGTGCGCCTCGCCACCCGCGACGACGTCCCCAGGGCCGTACGCACCCTCGCCGCCGCGTTCGCCGA
CTACCCCGCCACGCGCCACACCGTCGATCCGGACCGCCACATCGAGCGGGTCACCGAGCTGCAAGAACTC
TTCCTCACGCGCGTCGGGCTCGACATCGGCAAGGTGTGGGTCGCGGACGACGGCGCCGCGGTGGCGGTCT
GGACCACGCCGGAGAGCGTCGAAGCGGGGGCGGTGTTCGCCGAGATCGGCCCGCGCATGGCCGAGTTGAG
CGGTTCCCGGCTGGCCGCGCAGCAACAGATGGAAGGCCTCCTGGCGCCGCACCGGCCCAAGGAGCCCGCG
TGGTTCCTGGCCACCGTCGGCGTCTCGCCCGACCACCAGGGCAAGGGTCTGGGCAGCGCCGTCGTGCTCC
CCGGAGTGGAGGCGGCCGAGCGCGCCGGGGTGCCCGCCTTCCTGGAGACCTCCGCGCCCCGCAACCTCCC
CTTCTACGAGCGGCTCGGCTTCACCGTCACCGCCGACGTCGAGGTGCCCGAAGGACCGCGCACCTGGTGC
ATGACCCGCAAGCCCGGTGCCTGACGCCCGCCCCACGACCCGCAGCGCCCGACCGAAAGGAGCGCACGAC
CCCATGCATCGATGATCTAGAGCTCGCTGATCAGCCTCGACTGTGCCTTCTAGTTGCCAGCCATCTGTTG
TTTGCCCCTCCCCCGTGCCTTCCTTGACCCTGGAAGGTGCCACTCCCACTGTCCTTTCCTAATAAAATGA
GGAAATTGCATCGCATTGTCTGAGTAGGTGTCATTCTATTCTGGGGGGTGGGGTGGGGCAGGACAGCAAG
GGGGAGGATTGGGAAGACAATAGCAGGCATGCTGGGGATGCGGTGGGCTCTATGGCTTCTGAGGCGGAAA
GAACCTGCAGCCCAAGCTTGGCGTAATCATGGTCATAGCTGTTTCCTGTGTGAAATTGTTATCCGCTCAC
AATTCCACACAACATACGAGCCGGAAGCATAAAGTGTAAAGCCTGGGGTGCCTAATGAGTGAGCTAACTC
ACATTAATTGCGTTGCGCTCACTGCCCGCTTTCCAGTCGGGAAACCTGTCGTGCCAGCGGATCCGCATCT
CAATTAGTCAGCAACCATAGTCCCGCCCCTAACTCCGCCCATCCCGCCCCTAACTCCGCCCAGTTCCGCC
CATTCTCCGCCCCATGCATGGCTGACTAATTTTTTTTATTTATGCAGAGGCCGAGGCCGCCTCGGCCTCT
GAGCTATTCCAGAAGTAGTGAGGAGGCTTTTTTGGAGGCCTAGGCTTTTGCAAAAAGCTAACTTGTTTAT
TGCAGCTTATAATGGTTACAAATAAAGCAATAGCATCACAAATTTCACAAATAAAGCATTTTTTTCACTG
CATTCTAGTTGTGGTTTGTCCAAACTCATCAATGTATCTTATCATGTCTGGATCCCACGGGTGCGCATGA
TCGTGCTCCTGTCGTTGAGGACCCGGCTAGGCTGGCGGGGTTGCCTTACTGGTTAGCAGAATGAATCACC
GATACGCGAGCGAACGTGAAGCGACTGCTGCTGCAAAACGTCTGCGACCTGAGCAACAACATGAATGGTC
TTCGGTTTCCGTGTTTCGTAAAGTCTGGAAACGCGGAAGTCAGCGCCCTGCACCATTATGTTCCGGATCT
GCATCGCAGGATGCTGCTGGCTACCCTGTGGAACACCTACATCTGTATTAACGAAGCGCTGGCATTGACC
CTGAGTGATTTTTCTCTGGTCCCGCCGCATCCATACCGCCAGTTGTTTACCCTCACAACGTTCCAGTAAC
CGGGCATGTTCATCATCAGTAACCCGTATCGTGAGCATCCTCTCTCGTTTCATCGGTATCATTACCCCCA
TGAACAGAAATCCCCCTTACACGGAGGCATCAGTGACCAAACAGGAAAAAACCGCCCTTAACATGGCCCG
CTTTATCAGAAGCCAGACATTAACGCTTCTGGAGAAACTCAACGAGCTGGACGCGGATGAACAGGCAGAC
ATCTGTGAATCGCTTCACGACCACGCTGATGAGCTTTACCGCAGCTGCCTCGCGCGTTTCGGTGATGACG
GTGAAAACCTCTGACACATGCAGCTCCCGGAGACGGTCACAGCTTGTCTGTAAGCGGATGCCGGGAGCAG
ACAAGCCCGTCAGGGCGCGTCAGCGGGTGTTGGCGGGTGTCGGGGCGCAGCCATGACCCAGTCACGTAGC
GATAGCGGAGTGTATACTGGCTTAACTATGCGGCATCAGAGCAGATTGTACTGAGAGTGCACCATATGCG
GTGTGAAATACCGCACAGATGCGTAAGGAGAAAATACCGCATCAGGCGCTCTTCCGCTTCCTCGCTCACT
GACTCGCTGCGCTCGGTCGTTCGGCTGCGGCGAGCGGTATCAGCTCACTCAAAGGCGGTAATACGGTTAT
CCACAGAATCAGGGGATAACGCAGGAAAGAACATGTGAGCAAAAGGCCAGCAAAAGGCCAGGAACCGTAA
AAAGGCCGCGTTGCTGGCGTTTTTCCATAGGCTCCGCCCCCCTGACGAGCATCACAAAAATCGACGCTCA
AGTCAGAGGTGGCGAAACCCGACAGGACTATAAAGATACCAGGCGTTTCCCCCTGGAAGCTCCCTCGTGC
GCTCTCCTGTTCCGACCCTGCCGCTTACCGGATACCTGTCCGCCTTTCTCCCTTCGGGAAGCGTGGCGCT
TTCTCATAGCTCACGCTGTAGGTATCTCAGTTCGGTGTAGGTCGTTCGCTCCAAGCTGGGCTGTGTGCAC
GAACCCCCCGTTCAGCCCGACCGCTGCGCCTTATCCGGTAACTATCGTCTTGAGTCCAACCCGGTAAGAC
ACGACTTATCGCCACTGGCAGCAGCCACTGGTAACAGGATTAGCAGAGCGAGGTATGTAGGCGGTGCTAC
AGAGTTCTTGAAGTGGTGGCCTAACTACGGCTACACTAGAAGGACAGTATTTGGTATCTGCGCTCTGCTG
AAGCCAGTTACCTTCGGAAAAAGAGTTGGTAGCTCTTGATCCGGCAAACAAACCACCGCTGGTAGCGGTG
GTTTTTTTGTTTGCAAGCAGCAGATTACGCGCAGAAAAAAAGGATCTCAAGAAGATCCTTTGATCTTTTC
TACGGGGTCTGACGCTCAGTGGAACGAAAACTCACGTTAAGGGATTTTGGTCATGAGATTATCAAAAAGG
ATCTTCACCTAGATCCTTTTAAATTAAAAATGAAGTTTTAAATCAATCTAAAGTATATATGAGTAAACTT
GGTCTGACAGTTACCAATGCTTAATCAGTGAGGCACCTATCTCAGCGATCTGTCTATTTCGTTCATCCAT
AGTTGCCTGACTCCCCGTCGTGTAGATAACTACGATACGGGAGGGCTTACCATCTGGCCCCAGTGCTGCA
ATGATACCGCGAGACCCACGCTCACCGGCTCCAGATTTATCAGCAATAAACCAGCCAGCCGGAAGGGCCG
AGCGCAGAAGTGGTCCTGCAACTTTATCCGCCTCCATCCAGTCTATTAATTGTTGCCGGGAAGCTAGAGT
AAGTAGTTCGCCAGTTAATAGTTTGCGCAACGTTGTTGCCATTGCTGCAGGCATCGTGGTGTCACGCTCG
TCGTTTGGTATGGCTTCATTCAGCTCCGGTTCCCAACGATCAAGGCGAGTTACATGATCCCCCATGTTGT
GCAAAAAAGCGGTTAGCTCCTTCGGTCCTCCGATCGTTGTCAGAAGTAAGTTGGCCGCAGTGTTATCACT
CATGGTTATGGCAGCACTGCATAATTCTCTTACTGTCATGCCATCCGTAAGATGCTTTTCTGTGACTGGT
GAGTACTCAACCAAGTCATTCTGAGAATAGTGTATGCGGCGACCGAGTTGCTCTTGCCCGGCGTCAATAC
GGGATAATACCGCGCCACATAGCAGAACTTTAAAAGTGCTCATCATTGGAAAACGTTCTTCGGGGCGAAA
ACTCTCAAGGATCTTACCGCTGTTGAGATCCAGTTCGATGTAACCCACTCGTGCACCCAACTGATCTTCA
GCATCTTTTACTTTCACCAGCGTTTCTGGGTGAGCAAAAACAGGAAGGCAAAATGCCGCAAAAAAGGGAA
TAAGGGCGACACGGAAATGTTGAATACTCATACTCTTCCTTTTTCAAT
Features (pLannotate 1.2.2; 24 found; start..end, strand, type, name):
    576..710     +  polyA_signal   SV40 poly(A) signal: SV40 polyadenylation signal
    804..1107    +  enhancer       CMV enhancer: human cytomegalovirus immediate early enhancer
   1112..1389    +  promoter       chicken β-actin promoter: No description available
   1390..2406    +  intron         chimeric intron: chimera between introns from chicken β-actin and rabbit β-globin
   2404..2460    +  CDS            HBB (fragment): HBB_LEPEU - Experimental evidence at protein level: Swiss-Prot protein existence level 1. Involved in oxygen transport from the lung to the various peripheral tissues. From Lepus europaeus (European hare).
   2461..2480    +  CDS            5xFLAG (fragment): five tandem FLAG® epitope tags
   2484..2501    +  CDS            5xFLAG (fragment): five tandem FLAG® epitope tags
   2515..3369    +  CDS            Mbd3: MBD3_MOUSE - Experimental evidence at protein level: Swiss-Prot protein existence level 1. Acts as transcriptional repressor and plays a role in gene silencing. Does not bind DNA by itself. Binds to DNA with a preference for sites containing methylated CpG dinucleotides (in vitro). Binds to a lesser degree DNA containing unmethylated CpG dinucleotides (By similarity). Recruits histone deacetylases and DNA methyltransferases. From Mus musculus (Mouse).
   3499..3961    +  misc_feature   IRES: internal ribosome entry site (IRES) of the encephalomyocarditis virus (EMCV)
   3975..4574    +  CDS            PuroR: puromycin N-acetyltransferase; pac from Streptomyces alboniger; confers resistance to puromycin
   4661..4885    +  polyA_signal   bGH poly(A) signal: bovine growth hormone polyadenylation signal
   4889..4905    +  promoter       SV40 promoter (fragment): SV40 enhancer and early promoter
   4956..4972    -  protein_bind   lac operator: The lac repressor binds to the lac operator to inhibit transcription in E. coli. This inhibition can be relieved by adding lactose or isopropyl-β-D-thiogalactopyranoside (IPTG). lac repressor encoded by lacI
   4980..5010    -  promoter       lac promoter: promoter for the E. coli lac operon
   5025..5046    -  protein_bind   CAP binding site: CAP binding activates transcription in the presence of cAMP. E. coli catabolite activator protein
   5059..5098    -  CDS            lacI (fragment): lac repressor; lacI; The lac repressor binds to the lac operator to inhibit transcription in E. coli. This inhibition can be relieved by adding lactose or isopropyl-β-D-thiogalactopyranoside (IPTG).
   5105..5304    +  promoter       SV40 promoter: SV40 early promoter
   5310..5444    +  polyA_signal   SV40 poly(A) signal: SV40 polyadenylation signal
   5516..5896    -  CDS            YPB1_ECOLX: Protein predicted: Swiss-Prot protein existence level 4. From Escherichia coli.
   5913..6104    +  CDS            rop: Rop protein, which maintains plasmids at low copy number; rop
   6206..6346    +  misc_feature   bom: basis of mobility region from pBR322
   6532..7120    -  rep_origin     ori: high-copy-number ColE1/pMB1/pBR322/pUC origin of replication
   7291..8151    -  CDS            AmpR: β-lactamase; bla; confers resistance to ampicillin, carbenicillin, and related antibiotics
   8152..8168    -  promoter       AmpR promoter (fragment): bla
