[The description below was written by a language model from this plasmid's Addgene catalogue record and pLannotate feature annotations shown in this document.]
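Description:
pBRPy CAGGS-Mbd3-IRES-PURO is a mammalian expression plasmid built on the pBRPy backbone for constitutive expression of mouse Mbd3, a methyl-CpG-binding domain family protein described in the annotation as a transcriptional repressor that recruits histone deacetylases and DNA methyltransferases. The catalogue lists the vector at about 8.1 kb, and the deposited full sequence is slightly longer at 8,168 nt. It is propagated in E. coli through a ColE1/pMB1-type origin with ampicillin resistance. The backbone also retains pBR322-derived rop and bom elements, although the record lists the plasmid as high copy.

Expression is driven by the composite CAGGS promoter, annotated as the CMV immediate-early enhancer, the chicken β-actin promoter and a chimeric β-actin/β-globin intron, an arrangement that gives strong, broadly active transcription in mammalian cells. Immediately downstream lie two short FLAG-matching segments, consistent with the recorded N-terminal 2xFlag tag, followed by the Mbd3 coding sequence of roughly 860 bp. This was inserted through EcoRI sites that were destroyed during cloning. An EMCV IRES then links the puromycin N-acetyltransferase gene to the same transcript, which terminates at a bovine growth hormone polyadenylation signal. Because the two coding sequences are bicistronic, puromycin selection enriches for cells that also express tagged Mbd3. Additional SV40 promoter and poly(A) elements and lac-derived fragments appear in the backbone, but the record does not assign them a function.

The associated publication concerns direct reprogramming of somatic cells to pluripotency. The plasmid suits stable or transient Mbd3 overexpression, with the FLAG epitopes available for detecting or purifying the protein.
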