Addgene plasmid #52376: pBRPy CAGGS-Mbd3-IRES-PURO
Purpose: Mammalian expression vector for constitutive expression of Mbd3
Depositing lab: Jacob Hanna. Depositing organization: Weizmann Institute of Science. Publication: Deterministic direct reprogramming of somatic cells to pluripotency. Rais Y, Zviran A, Geula S, Gafni O, Chomsky E, Viukov S, Mansour AA, Caspi I, Krupalnik V, Zerbib M, Maza I, Mor N, Baran D, Weinberger L, Jaitin DA, Lara-Astiaso D, Blecher-Gonen R, Shipony Z, Mukamel Z, Hagai T, Gilad S, Amann-Zalcenstein D, Tanay A, Amit I, Novershtern N, Hanna JH. Nature. 2013 Oct 3;502(7469):65-70. doi: 10.1038/nature12587. Epub 2013 Sep 18. PubMed 24048479.
Backbone
  Vector backbone: pBRPy
  Total vector size (bp): 8114
  Vector type: Mammalian Expression
  Selectable markers: Puromycin
Growth in bacteria
  Bacterial resistance: Ampicillin, 100 μg/mL
  Growth temperature: 37°C
  Growth strain: Top10
  Copy number: High Copy
Gene/Insert
  Gene/Insert name: Mbd3
  Species: M. musculus (mouse)
  Insert size (bp): 858
  Entrez Gene: Mbd3
  Promoter: CAGGS
  Tag / fusion protein: 2xFlag (DYKDDK) (N terminal on insert)
  Cloning method: Restriction Enzyme; 5′ cloning site EcoR1 (destroyed during cloning); 3′ cloning site EcoR1 (destroyed during cloning)
  Sequencing primers: 5′ GGGGACGGCTGCCTTCGGGG
Terms and licenses: Academic/Nonprofit Terms; Industry Terms: Not Available to Industry
How to cite: pBRPy CAGGS-Mbd3-IRES-PURO was a gift from Jacob Hanna (Addgene plasmid # 52376 ; http://n2t.net/addgene:52376 ; RRID:Addgene_52376)
