>Addgene plasmid #52376 | pBRPy CAGGS-Mbd3-IRES-PURO | addgene partial sequence | sequence record 84473 | pCAG-F 5'-GCAACGTGCTGGTTATTGTG-3'
GGACGACGACAAGGACTACAAGGACGACGACAAGGGCAGCGGAATGGAGCGGAAGAGGTGGGAGTGCCCG
GCGCTCCCGCAGGGCTGGGAAAGGGAAGAAGTGCCCAGGAGGTCGGGGCTGTCGGCCGGCCACAGGGATG
TCTTTTACTATAGCCCCAGCGGGAAGAAGTTCCGCAGCAAGCCACAACTGGCACGTTACCTGGGCGGATC
CATGGACCTCAGCACCTTCGACTTCCGCACCGGAAAGATGTTGATGAACAAGATGAATAAGAGTCGCCAG
CGTGTGCGCTATGATTCTTCCAACCAGGTCAAGGGCAAGCCTGACCTGAACACCGCGCTGCCTGTACGGC
AGACTGCATCCATCTTCAAGCAACCGGTGACCAAGATCACCAACCACCCCAGCAACAAGGTCAAGAGCGA
CCCGCAGAAGGCAGTGGACCAGCCGAGGCAGCTTTTCTGGGAGAAGAAGCTAAGTGGATTGAGTGCCTTT
GACATTGCAGAAGAACTGGTCAGGACCATGGACTTGCCCAAGGGCCTGCAGGGAGTGGGCCCTGGCTGTA
CAGATGAGACGCTGCTGTCAGCCATTGCGAGTGCTCTACACACCAGCACCCTGCCCATTACAGGCCAGCT
CTCTGCAGCCGTGGAGAAGAACCCTGGTGTGTGGCTGAACACTGCACAGCCACTGTGCAAAGCCTTCATG
GTGACAGATGACGACATCAGGAAGCAGGAGGAGCTGGTACAGCAGGTACGGAAGCGCCTGGAGGAGGCAC
TGATGGCCGACATGCTA
